Addgene plasmid #16330: pCS2HA
Depositing lab: Peter Klein. Depositing organization: University of Pennsylvania.
Backbone
  Vector backbone: pCS2+
  Backbone size w/o insert (bp): 4095
  Vector type: Vertebrate expression
Growth in bacteria
  Bacterial resistance: Ampicillin, 100 μg/mL
  Growth temperature: 37°C
  Growth strain: DH5alpha
  Copy number: High Copy
Gene/Insert
  Gene/Insert name: HA tag
  Cloning method: Restriction Enzyme
  Sequencing primers: 5′ SP6
Terms and licenses: Academic/Nonprofit Terms; Industry Terms: Not Available to Industry
Depositor comments: 2xHA tag cloned into pCS2 for use as N- or C-terminal fusion tag. In same reading frame as myc tags of pCS2MT.
How to cite: pCS2HA was a gift from Peter Klein (Addgene plasmid # 16330 ; http://n2t.net/addgene:16330 ; RRID:Addgene_16330)
