[The description below was written by a language model from this plasmid's Addgene catalogue record.]
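Description:
pCS2HA is a vertebrate expression vector built on the pCS2+ backbone (recorded backbone size 4095 bp without insert), into which a tandem 2xHA epitope tag has been introduced by restriction enzyme cloning. It is an empty tagging vector rather than a construct carrying a gene of interest: a coding sequence is cloned in so that the HA repeats are fused to either the N- or the C-terminus of the encoded protein. The depositor notes that the HA tags lie in the same reading frame as the myc tags of the related vector pCS2MT, so an insert designed for one vector should transfer to the other without adjusting the frame, which makes it simple to produce matched HA- and myc-tagged versions of the same protein. The plasmid is propagated in E. coli as a high-copy plasmid under ampicillin selection.

The record does not list the promoter or other regulatory elements, and no feature table is provided. The use of SP6 as the 5′ sequencing primer indicates an SP6 promoter site upstream of the cloning region. The pCS2+ family is generally known for combining a strong viral promoter for expression in vertebrate cells and embryos with an SP6 promoter for in vitro transcription of mRNA and a downstream polyadenylation signal, but these details are not confirmed here for this construct. Typical applications would be expressing HA-tagged proteins in cultured vertebrate cells or embryos, with detection, immunoprecipitation or localisation carried out using anti-HA antibodies.
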