>Addgene plasmid #16330 | pCS2HA | addgene partial sequence | sequence record 22795 | SP6 5'-ATTTAGGTGACACTATAG-3'
CGATTTAAGCTATGTACCCATACGATGTGCCAGATTACGCTTACCCATACGATGTGCCAGATTACGCTTT
GAATTCAAGGCCTCTCGAGCCTCTAGAACTATAGTGAGTCGTATTACGTAGATCCAGACATGATAAGATA
CATTGATGAGTTTGGACAAACCACAACTAGAATGCAGTGAAAAAAATGCTTTATTTGTGAAATTTGTGAT
GCTATTGCTTTATTTGTAACCATTATAAGCTGCAATAAACAAGTTAACAACAACAATTGCATTCATTTTA
TGTTTCAGGTTCAGGGGGAGGTGTGGGAGGTT
